>Addgene plasmid #98530 | BB3aK_AC | addgene full sequence | sequence record 192022 | Addgene NGS Result
CGCTGTGAGCAAAAGGCCAGCAAAAGGCCAGGAACCGTAAAAAGGCCGCGTTGCTGGCGTTTTTCCATAG
GCTCCGCCCCCCTGACGAGCATCACAAAAATCGACGCTCAAGTCAGAGGTGGCGAAACCCGACAGGACTA
TAAAGATACCAGGCGTTTCCCCCTGGAAGCTCCCTCGTGCGCTCTCCTGTTCCGACCCTGCCGCTTACCG
GATACCTGTCCGCCTTTCTCCCTTCGGGAAGCGTGGCGCTTTCTCATAGCTCACGCTGTAGGTATCTCAG
TTCGGTGTAGGTCGTTCGCTCCAAGCTGGGCTGTGTGCACGAACCCCCCGTTCAGCCCGACCGCTGCGCC
TTATCCGGTAACTATCGTCTTGAGTCCAACCCGGTAAGACACGACTTATCGCCACTGGCAGCAGCCACTG
GTAACAGGATTAGCAGAGCGAGGTATGTAGGCGGTGCTACAGAGTTCTTGAAGTGGTGGCCTAACTACGG
CTACACTAGAAGAACAGTATTTGGTATCTGCGCTCTGCTGAAGCCAGTTACCTTCGGAAAAAGAGTTGGT
AGCTCTTGATCCGGCAAACAAACCACCGCTGGTAGCGGTGGTTTTTTTGTTTGCAAGCAGCAGATTACGC
GCAGAAAAAAAGGATCTCAAGAAGATCCTTTGATCTTTTCTACGGGGTGGAGCGCAAAAAACCCCGCCCC
TGACAGGGCGGGGTTTTTTCGCGATCGGAGACCGGATCCCTCGAGGGTCTCCAATTCATGGACATGGAGG
CCCAGAATACCCTCCTTGACAGTCTTGACGTGCGCAGCTCAGGGGCATGATGTGACTGTCGCCCGTACAT
TTAGCCCATACATCCCCATGTATAATCATTTGCATCCATACATTTTGATGGCCGCACGGCGCGAAGCAAA
AATTACGGCTCCTCGCTGCAGACGTGCGAGCAGGGAAACGCTCCCCTCACAGACGCGTTGAATTGTCCCC
ACGCCGCGCCCCTGTAGAGAAATATAAAAGGTTAGGATTTGCCACTGAGGTTCTTCTTTCATATACTTCC
TTTTAAAATCTTGCTAGGATACAGTTCTCACATCACATCCGAACATAAACAACCATGGGTAAGGAAAAGA
CTCACGTTTCGAGGCCGCGATTAAATTCCAACATGGATGCTGATTTATATGGGTATAAATGGGCTCGCGA
TAATGTCGGGCAATCAGGTGCGACAATCTATCGATTGTATGGGAAGCCCGATGCGCCAGAGTTGTTTCTG
AAACATGGCAAAGGTAGCGTTGCCAATGATGTTACAGATGAGATGGTCAGACTAAACTGGCTGACGGAAT
TTATGCCTCTTCCGACCATCAAGCATTTTATCCGTACTCCTGATGATGCATGGTTACTCACCACTGCGAT
CCCCGGCAAAACAGCATTCCAGGTATTAGAAGAATATCCTGATTCAGGTGAAAATATTGTTGATGCGCTG
GCAGTGTTCCTGCGCCGGTTGCATTCGATTCCTGTTTGTAATTGTCCTTTTAACAGCGATCGCGTATTTC
GTCTCGCTCAGGCGCAATCACGAATGAATAACGGTTTGGTTGATGCGAGTGATTTTGATGACGAGCGTAA
TGGCTGGCCTGTTGAACAAGTCTGGAAAGAAATGCATAAGCTTTTGCCATTCTCACCGGATTCAGTCGTC
ACTCATGGTGATTTCTCACTTGATAACCTTATTTTTGACGAGGGGAAATTAATAGGTTGTATTGATGTTG
GACGAGTCGGAATCGCAGACCGATACCAGGATCTTGCCATCCTATGGAACTGCCTCGGTGAGTTTTCTCC
TTCATTACAGAAACGGCTTTTTCAAAAATATGGTATTGATAATCCTGATATGAATAAATTGCAGTTTCAT
TTGATGCTCGATGAGTTTTTCTAATCAGTACTGACAATAAAAAGATTCTTGTTTTCAAGAACTTGTCATT
TGTATAGTTTTTTTATATTGTAGTTGTTCTATTTTAATCAAATGTTAGCGTGATTTATATTTTTTTTCGC
CTCGACATCATCTGCCCAGATGCGAAGTTAAGTGCGCAGAAAGTAATATCATGCGTCAATCGTATGTGAA
TGCTGGTCGCTATACTGGCTTCAGCAACGTTGTCACTGAAGTTGGCATCAGTATCTACAAACCCTACATA
CCTCTTGAAGGTCCAGAAGGTAAGCATTTGCCCGCTCCATTCCTACCCGACATATCCACTCTACATTTTA
TAGTTCAAGGCACCGAAAAAGTTCGAAACAAGAAGTTTGTTCCTGATAACAAGGATTTCTTTATTGGTGG
GACTTCATTTACTGTCTCCAAGAAGGACATTTCTGCTGTCATAACCGAGATAGTCTCACAGTTCGAGTCT
ACTGATGACCAAAAGTCAGAGAAATTTACCATGAAATCTCCTCCTCCGGTTGCTTTAGTTGGGCATAATC
TGATAGGAGGCCTCAAGACACTGAAGAATGCGGGTATCACCATTCCCATACTTCCAATCATAGGATCCGG
CGCGCCGATACTCGAGAATTATGGCTTAATCAAGTGAATACATCAAAGTCAAACTTAAAATACATTCTTC
GCAGGCTTGGCTTGCCACATAGTTTTCTTCACAATGCTGCAAATGACGCTTATTATACCCTTTTGGCATC
GTTGAAGCTTGCACAAACGAACGTCCCACTTAATCTTCTGTACTCTGAAGAGGAGTGGGAAATACCAAGA
AAAACATCAAACTCGAATGATTTTCCCGAACCCCTACCACAAGATATTCATCAGCTGCGAGATAGGCTGA
TCAGGAGCAAGCTCGTACGAGAAGAAACAAAATGACAAAAAAAATCCTATACTATATAGGTTACAAATAA
AAAAGTATCAAAAATGAAGCCTGCATCTCTCAGGCAAATGGCATTCTGACATCCTCT
Features (pLannotate 1.2.2; 6 found; start..end, strand, type, name):
     62..650     -  rep_origin     ori: high-copy-number ColE1/pMB1/pBR322/pUC origin of replication
    761..1104    +  promoter       TEF promoter: Ashbya gossypii TEF promoter
   1105..1914    +  CDS            KanR: aminoglycoside phosphotransferase; aph(3')-Ia; confers resistance to kanamycin
   1920..2117    +  terminator     TEF terminator: Ashbya gossypii TEF terminator
   2123..2513    -  misc_feature   AOX1 3' fragment (fragment): region downstream of Pichia pastoris AOX1 gene
   2687..2927    -  terminator     AOX1 terminator: Pichia pastoris AOX1; transcription terminator for AOX1
