[The description below was written by a language model from this plasmid's Addgene catalogue record and pLannotate feature annotations shown in this document.]
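Description:
BB3aK_AC is an empty recipient backbone from the GoldenPiCS system, a Golden Gate-derived modular cloning toolkit for the yeast Pichia pastoris. It is a level-3 (BB3) vector, described as the destination for assembling and overexpressing two genes in P. pastoris, and it carries no insert as deposited. At roughly 2.9 kb it is very compact. The record lists it as both a bacterial and a yeast expression vector, and it is propagated in E. coli at high copy from a ColE1/pUC-type origin of replication.

Selection in both hosts relies on a single marker cassette: an aminoglycoside phosphotransferase gene, aph(3')-Ia (KanR), flanked by the Ashbya gossypii TEF promoter and TEF terminator. This kanMX-style arrangement gives kanamycin resistance in bacteria and G418 resistance in yeast, matching the catalogue fields. No yeast replication origin is annotated. The remaining annotated elements are Pichia AOX1-derived sequences, namely a fragment of the region downstream of AOX1 and the AOX1 transcription terminator. These could plausibly serve as homology for chromosomal integration at or near the AOX1 locus, although the record does not explicitly state the integration site or how the plasmid is linearised.

The feature table does not annotate the Golden Gate cloning site, the type IIS recognition sites or the fusion overhangs, and no promoter for cargo genes is present. In this system, promoters, coding sequences and terminators would presumably arrive with the expression units assembled into the backbone. The vector is typically used to combine two pre-built expression cassettes for co-overexpression and strain engineering in P. pastoris.
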