Addgene plasmid #98530: BB3aK_AC
Purpose: (Empty Backbone) empty BB3 for insertion and overexpression of 2 genes in P. pastoris
Depositing lab: Brigitte Gasser & Diethard Mattanovich & Michael Sauer. Depositing organization: Universitaet fur Bodenkultur Wien (BOKU-WIEN). Publication: GoldenPiCS: a Golden Gate-derived modular cloning system for applied synthetic biology in the yeast Pichia pastoris. Prielhofer R, Barrero JJ, Steuer S, Gassler T, Zahrl R, Baumann K, Sauer M, Mattanovich D, Gasser B, Marx H. BMC Syst Biol. 2017 Dec 8;11(1):123. doi: 10.1186/s12918-017-0492-3. PubMed 29221460.
Backbone
  Vector backbone: BB3
  Backbone size (bp): 2901
  Vector type: Bacterial Expression, Yeast Expression
  Selectable markers: G418
Growth in bacteria
  Bacterial resistance: Kanamycin, 50 μg/mL
  Growth temperature: 37°C
  Growth strain: DH10B
  Copy number: High Copy
Gene/Insert
  Gene/Insert name: None
Terms and licenses: Academic/Nonprofit Terms; Industry Terms: Not Available to Industry
How to cite: BB3aK_AC was a gift from Brigitte Gasser & Diethard Mattanovich & Michael Sauer (Addgene plasmid # 98530 ; http://n2t.net/addgene:98530 ; RRID:Addgene_98530)
